Addgene plasmid #54566: mTagBFP2-N1
Purpose: (Empty Backbone) Localization: N1 Cloning Vector, Excitation: 399, Emission: 456
Depositing lab: Michael Davidson. Depositing organization: Florida State University, Tallahassee. Publication: An enhanced monomeric blue fluorescent protein with the high chemical stability of the chromophore. Subach OM, Cranfill PJ, Davidson MW, Verkhusha VV. PLoS One. 2011;6(12):e28674. Epub 2011 Dec 8. 10.1371/journal.pone.0028674 PubMed 22174863.
Backbone
  Vector backbone: mTagBFP2-N1
  Backbone size (bp): 4750
  Vector type: Mammalian Expression
  Selectable markers: Neomycin (select with G418)
  Tag / fusion protein: mTagBFP2 (C terminal on backbone)
Growth in bacteria
  Bacterial resistance: Kanamycin, 50 μg/mL
  Growth temperature: 37°C
  Growth strain: DH5alpha
  Copy number: High Copy
Gene/Insert
  Gene/Insert name: None
  Tag / fusion protein: mTagBFP2 (C terminal on backbone)
Terms and licenses: Academic/Nonprofit Terms; Industry Terms
Depositor comments: . Excitation = 399; Emission = 456
How to cite: mTagBFP2-N1 was a gift from Michael Davidson (Addgene plasmid # 54566)
