[The description below was written by a language model from this plasmid's Addgene catalogue record.]
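Description:
mTagBFP2-N1 is an empty mammalian expression backbone of about 4.75 kb, designed for making fusions to the monomeric blue fluorescent protein mTagBFP2. It follows the "N1" cloning-vector layout: the fluorescent protein coding sequence sits downstream of the cloning site, so a gene of interest inserted in frame and without a stop codon is expressed with mTagBFP2 attached to its C terminus. No insert is present in the deposited plasmid. It is therefore a starting vector for building fusions, and as such could serve as an unfused control alongside them.

The plasmid is maintained at high copy number in standard E. coli cloning strains under kanamycin selection. It also carries a neomycin resistance marker, which allows G418 selection of stably transfected mammalian cells. The record does not state the promoter driving expression, the polyadenylation signal, the origins of replication or the specific restriction sites available for cloning, and no feature table is provided to confirm them.

mTagBFP2 is an enhanced monomeric blue fluorescent protein noted for the high chemical stability of its chromophore, with a recorded excitation maximum of 399 nm and emission maximum of 456 nm. Its monomeric nature suits it to tagging proteins with less risk of tag-driven oligomerisation. Its blue emission should make it useful for live-cell localization imaging and for multicolour experiments alongside green, yellow or red fluorescent proteins. Typical use is to clone a protein of interest upstream of the tag, then follow its subcellular distribution in transiently or stably transfected mammalian cells.
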