>Addgene plasmid #54566 | mTagBFP2-N1 | depositor partial sequence | sequence record 84963 | insert sequence
CACCAAAATCAACGGGACTTTCCCAAAATGTCGTAACAACTCCGCCCCCATTGACGCAAATGGGCGGTAG
GCGTGTACGGTGGGAGGTCTATATAAGCAGAGCTGGTTTAGTGAACCGTCAGATCCGCTAGCGCTACCGG
ACTCAGATCTCGAGCTCAAGCTTCGAATTCTGCAGTCGACGGTACCGCGGGCCCGGGATCCACCGGTCGC
CACCATGGTGTCTAAGGGCGAAGAGCTGATTAAGGAGAACATGCACATGAAGCTGTACATGGAGGGCACC
GTGGACAACCATCACTTCAAGTGCACATCCGAGGGCGAAGGCAAGCCCTACGAGGGCACCCAGACCATGA
GAATCAAGGTGGTCGAGGGCGGCCCTCTCCCCTTCGCCTTCGACATCCTGGCTACTAGCTTCCTCTACGG
CAGCAAGACCTTCATCAACCACACCCAGGGCATCCCCGACTTCTTCAAGCAGTCCTTCCCTGAGGGCTTC
ACATGGGAGAGAGTCACCACATACGAAGACGGGGGCGTGCTGACCGCTACCCAGGACACCAGCCTCCAGG
ACGGCTGCCTCATCTACAACGTCAAGATCAGAGGGGTGAACTTCACATCCAACGGCCCTGTGATGCAGAA
GAAAACACTCGGCTGGGAGGCCTTCACCGAGACGCTGTACCCCGCTGACGGCGGCCTGGAAGGCAGAAAC
GACATGGCCCTGAAGCTCGTGGGCGGGAGCCATCTGATCGCAAACGCCAAGACCACATATAGATCCAAGA
AACCCGCTAAGAACCTCAAGATGCCTGGCGTCTACTATGTGGACTACAGACTGGAAAGAATCAAGGAGGC
CAACAACGAGACCTACGTCGAGCAGCACGAGGTGGCAGTGGCCAGATACTGCGACCTCCCTAGCAAACTG
GGGCACAAGCTTAATTAAGCGGCCGCGACTCTAGATCATAATCAGCCATACCACATTTGTAGAGGTTTTA
CTTGCTTTAAAAAACCTCCCACACCTCCCCCTGAACCTGAAACATAAAATGAATGCAATTGTTGTTGTTA
ACTTGTTTATTGCAG
