>Addgene plasmid #54566 | mTagBFP2-N1 | addgene partial sequence | sequence record 91815 | CMV-F 5'-CGCAAATGGGCGGTAGGCGTG-3'
GTGAACCGTCAGATCCGCTAGCGCTACCGGACTCAGATCTCGAGCTCAAGCTTCGAATTCTGCAGTCGAC
GGTACCGCGGGCCCGGGATCCACCGGTCGCCACCATGGTGTCTAAGGGCGAAGAGCTGATTAAGGAGAAC
ATGCACATGAAGCTGTACATGGAGGGCACCGTGGACAACCATCACTTCAAGTGCACATCCGAGGGCGAAG
GCAAGCCCTACGAGGGCACCCAGACCATGAGAATCAAGGTGGTCGAGGGCGGCCCTCTCCCCTTCGCCTT
CGACATCCTGGCTACTAGCTTCCTCTACGGCAGCAAGACCTTCATCAACCACACCCAGGGCATCCCCGAC
TTCTTCAAGCAGTCCTTCCCTGAGGGCTTCACATGGGAGAGAGTCACCACATACGAAGACGGGGGCGTGC
TGACCGCTACCCAGGACACCAGCCTCCAGGACGGCTGCCTCATCTACAACGTCAAGATCAGAGGGGTGAA
CTTCACATCCAACGGCCCTGTGATGCAGAAGAAAACACTCGGCTGGGAGGCCTTCACCGAGACGCTGTAC
CCCGCTGACGGCGGCCTGGAAGGCAGAAACGACATGGCCCTGAAGCTCGTGGGCGGGAGCCATCTGATCG
CAAACGCCAAGACCACATATAGATCCAAGAAACCCGCTAAGAACCTCAAGATGCCTGGCGTCTACTATGT
GGACTACAGACTGGAAAGAATCAAGGAGGCCAACAACGAGACCTACGTCGAGCAGCACGAGGTGGCAGTG
GCCAGATACTGCGACCTCCCTAGCAAACTGGGGCACAAGCTTAATTAAGCGGCCGCGACTCTAGATCATA
ATCAGCCATACCACATT
